LOCUS       Exported 8829 bp ds-DNA circular SYN 13-MAY-2021
DEFINITION  human VEGFR1 with V to A mutation at position 767.
ACCESSION   .
VERSION     .
KEYWORDS    hFlt1 V767A
SOURCE      synthetic DNA construct
  ORGANISM  synthetic DNA construct
REFERENCE   1 (bases 1 to 8829)
  AUTHORS   Raikwar NS, Liu KZ, Thomas CP
  TITLE     Ectodomain cleavage of FLT1 regulates receptor activation and
            function and is not required for its downstream intracellular
            cleavage.
  JOURNAL   Exp Cell Res. 2016 May 15;344(1):103-11. doi:
            10.1016/j.yexcr.2016.03.020. Epub 2016 Mar 23.
  PUBMED    27017929
REFERENCE   2 (bases 1 to 8829)
  AUTHORS   .
  TITLE     Direct Submission
  JOURNAL   Exported May 13, 2021 from SnapGene Server 1.1.58
            http://www.snapgene.com
FEATURES             Location/Qualifiers
     source          1..8829
                     /organism="synthetic DNA construct"
                     /mol_type="other DNA"
     primer_bind     complement(35..54)
                     /label=Neo-F
                     /note="Neomycin resistance gene, forward primer"
     primer_bind     645..664
                     /label=Neo-R
                     /note="Neomycin resistance gene, reverse primer"
     rep_origin      767..901
                     /label=SV40 ori
                     /note="SV40 origin of replication"
     primer_bind     complement(821..840)
                     /label=SV40pro-F
                     /note="SV40 promoter/origin, forward primer"
     primer_bind     974..994
                     /label=pBABE 3'
                     /note="SV40 enhancer, reverse primer for pBABE vectors"
     promoter        complement(1019..1123)
                     /gene="bla"
                     /label=AmpR promoter
     rep_origin      1150..1605
                     /direction=RIGHT
                     /label=f1 ori
                     /note="f1 bacteriophage origin of replication; arrow
                     indicates direction of (+) strand synthesis"
     primer_bind     complement(1237..1256)
                     /label=F1ori-R
                     /note="F1 origin, reverse primer"
     primer_bind     1447..1468
                     /label=F1ori-F
                     /note="F1 origin, forward primer"
     primer_bind     1731..1753
                     /label=M13/pUC Forward
                     /note="In lacZ gene"
     primer_bind     1745..1762
                     /label=M13 Forward
                     /note="In lacZ gene. Also called M13-F20 or M13 (-21)
                     Forward"
     primer_bind     1746..1762
                     /label=M13 fwd
                     /note="common sequencing primer, one of multiple similar
                     variants"
     enhancer        1923..2302
                     /label=CMV enhancer
                     /note="human cytomegalovirus immediate early enhancer"
     promoter        2303..2506
                     /label=CMV promoter
                     /note="human cytomegalovirus (CMV) immediate early
                     promoter"
     primer_bind     2457..2477
                     /label=CMV-F
                     /note="Human CMV immediate early promoter, forward primer"
     primer_bind     2532..2551
                     /label=T7
                     /note="T7 promoter, forward primer"
     promoter        2532..2550
                     /label=T7 promoter
                     /note="promoter for bacteriophage T7 RNA polymerase"
     CDS             2699..2725
                     /codon_start=1
                     /product="HA (human influenza hemagglutinin) epitope tag"
                     /label=HA
                     /translation="YPYDVPDYA"
     CDS             6668..6697
                     /codon_start=1
                     /product="Myc (human c-Myc proto-oncogene) epitope tag"
                     /label=Myc
                     /translation="EQKLISEEDL"
     CDS             6716..6739
                     /codon_start=1
                     /product="FLAG(R) epitope tag, followed by an enterokinase
                     cleavage site"
                     /label=FLAG
                     /translation="DYKDDDDK"
     primer_bind     complement(6759..6775)
                     /label=M13 rev
                     /note="common sequencing primer, one of multiple similar
                     variants"
     primer_bind     complement(6759..6775)
                     /label=M13 Reverse
                     /note="In lacZ gene. Also called M13-rev"
     polyA_signal    6786..7408
                     /label=hGH poly(A) signal
                     /note="human growth hormone polyadenylation signal"
     primer_bind     complement(6985..7004)
                     /label=hGH-PA-R
                     /note="Human growth hormone terminator, reverse primer"
     rep_origin      complement(7557..8145)
                     /direction=LEFT
                     /label=ori
                     /note="high-copy-number ColE1/pMB1/pBR322/pUC origin of
                     replication"
     primer_bind     complement(7637..7656)
                     /label=pBR322ori-F
                     /note="pBR322 origin, forward primer"
     polyA_signal    8474..8521
                     /label=HSV TK poly(A) signal
                     /note="herpes simplex virus thymidine kinase
                     polyadenylation signal (Cole and Stacy, 1985)"
     primer_bind     8546..8565
                     /label=TK-pA-R
                     /note="Thymidine kinase polyA, reverse primer"
     CDS             complement(8753..718)
                     /codon_start=1
                     /gene="aph(3')-II (or nptII)"
                     /product="aminoglycoside phosphotransferase from Tn5"
                     /label=NeoR/KanR
                     /note="confers resistance to neomycin, kanamycin, and G418
                     (Geneticin(R))"
                     /translation="MIEQDGLHAGSPAAWVERLFGYDWAQQTIGCSDAAVFRLSAQGRP
                     VLFVKTDLSGALNELQDEAARLSWLATTGVPCAAVLDVVTEAGRDWLLLGEVPGQDLLS
                     SHLAPAEKVSIMADAMRRLHTLDPATCPFDHQAKHRIERARTRMEAGLVDQDDLDEEHQ
                     GLAPAELFARLKASMPDGEDLVVTHGDACLPNIMVENGRFSGFIDCGRLGVADRYQDIA
                     LATRDIAEELGGEWADRFLVLYGIAAPDSQRIAFYRLLDEFF"
ORIGIN
        1 agcggtcagc ccattcgccg ccaagctctt cagcaatatc acgggtagcc aacgctatgt
       61 cctgatagcg atccgccaca cccagccggc cacagtcgat gaatccagaa aagcggccat
      121 tttccaccat gatattcggc aagcaggcat cgccatgggt cacgacgaga tcctcgccgt
      181 cgggcatgct cgccttgagc ctggcgaaca gttcggctgg cgcgagcccc tgatgctctt
      241 cgtccagatc atcctgatcg acaagaccgg cttccatccg agtacgtgct cgctcgatgc
      301 gatgtttcgc ttggtggtcg aatgggcagg tagccggatc aagcgtatgc agccgccgca
      361 ttgcatcagc catgatggat actttctcgg caggagcaag gtgagatgac aggagatcct
      421 gccccggcac ttcgcccaat agcagccagt cccttcccgc ttcagtgaca acgtcgagca
      481 cagctgcgca aggaacgccc gtcgtggcca gccacgatag ccgcgctgcc tcgtcttgca
      541 gttcattcag ggcaccggac aggtcggtct tgacaaaaag aaccgggcgc ccctgcgctg
      601 acagccggaa cacggcggca tcagagcagc cgattgtctg ttgtgcccag tcatagccga
      661 atagcctctc cacccaagcg gccggagaac ctgcgtgcaa tccatcttgt tcaatcatgc
      721 gaaacgatcc tcatcctgtc tcttgatcga tctttgcaaa agcctaggcc tccaaaaaag
      781 cctcctcact acttctggaa tagctcagag gccgaggcgg cctcggcctc tgcataaata
      841 aaaaaaatta gtcagccatg gggcggagaa tgggcggaac tgggcggagt taggggcggg
      901 actatggttg ctgactaatt gagatgcatg ctttgcatac ttctgcctgc tggggagcct
      961 ggggactttc cacaccctaa ctgacacaca ttccacagct ggttctttcc gcctcaggac
     1021 tcttcctttt tcaatattat tgaagcattt atcagggtta ttgtctcatg agcggataca
     1081 tatttgaatg tatttagaaa aataaacaaa taggggttcc gcgcacattt ccccgaaaag
     1141 tgccacctgn nnnnnnnnnn nnnnnnnnnn nnnnnnnnnn nnnnnnnnnn nnnnnnnnnn
     1201 nnnnnnnnnn nnnnnnnnnn nnnnnnnnnn nnnnnnnnnn nnnnnnnnnn nnnnnnnnnn
     1261 nnnnnnnnnn nnncnnnnnn nnnnnnnnnn nnnnnnnnnn nnnnnnnnnn nnnnnnnnnn
     1321 nnnnnnnnnn nnnnnnnnnn nnnnnnnnnn nnnnnnnnnn nnnnnannnn nnnnnnnnnn
     1381 nnnnnnnnnn nnnnnnnnnn nnnnnnnnnn nnnnnccttt gacgttggag tccacgttct
     1441 ttaatagtgg actcttgttc caaactggaa caacactcaa ccctatctcg gtctattctt
     1501 ttgatttata agggattttg ccgatttcgg cctattggtt aaaaaatgag ctgatttaac
     1561 aaaaatttaa cgcgaatttt aacaaaatat taacgcttac aatttccatt cgccattcag
     1621 gctgcgcaac tgttgggaag ggcgatcggt gcgggcctct tcgctattac gccagctggc
     1681 gaaaggggga tgtgctgcaa ggcgattaag ttgggtaacg ccagggtttt cccagtcacg
     1741 acgttgtaaa acgacggcca gtgccaagct gatctataca ttgaatcaat attggcaatt
     1801 agccatatta gtcattggtt atatagcata aatcaatatt ggctattggc cattgcatac
     1861 gttgtatcta tatcataata tgtacattta tattggctca tgtccaatat gaccgccatg
     1921 ttgacattga ttattgacta gttattaata gtaatcaatt acggggtcat tagttcatag
     1981 cccatatatg gagttccgcg ttacataact tacggtaaat ggcccgcctg gctgaccgcc
     2041 caacgacccc cgcccattga cgtcaataat gacgtatgtt cccatagtaa cgccaatagg
     2101 gactttccat tgacgtcaat gggtggagta tttacggtaa actgcccact tggcagtaca
     2161 tcaagtgtat catatgccaa gtccgccccc tattgacgtc aatgacggta aatggcccgc
     2221 ctggcattat gcccagtaca tgaccttacg ggactttcct acttggcagt acatctacgt
     2281 attagtcatc gctattacca tggtgatgcg gttttggcag tacaccaatg ggcgtggata
     2341 gcggtttgac tcacggggat ttccaagtct ccaccccatt gacgtcaatg ggagtttgtt
     2401 ttggcaccaa aatcaacggg actttccaaa atgtcgtaat aaccccgccc cgttgacgca
     2461 aatgggcggt aggcgtgtac ggtgggaggt ctatataagc agagctcgtt tagtgaaccg
     2521 tcagaatttt gtaatacgac tcactatagg gcggccggga attcgtcgac tggatccggt
     2581 accgaggaga tctgccgccg cgatcgccat ggtcagctac tgggacaccg gggtcctgct
     2641 gtgcgcgctg ctcagctgtc tgcttctcac aggatctagt tcaggttcaa aattaaaata
     2701 cccatatgac gtcccagact acgctgatcc tgaactgagt ttaaaaggca cccagcacat
     2761 catgcaagca ggccagacac tgcatctcca atgcaggggg gaagcagccc ataaatggtc
     2821 tttgcctgaa atggtgagta aggaaagcga aaggctgagc ataactaaat ctgcctgtgg
     2881 aagaaatggc aaacaattct gcagtacttt aaccttgaac acagctcaag caaaccacac
     2941 tggcttctac agctgcaaat atctagctgt acctacttca aagaagaagg aaacagaatc
     3001 tgcaatctat atatttatta gtgatacagg tagacctttc gtagagatgt acagtgaaat
     3061 ccccgaaatt atacacatga ctgaaggaag ggagctcgtc attccctgcc gggttacgtc
     3121 acctaacatc actgttactt taaaaaagtt tccacttgac actttgatcc ctgatggaaa
     3181 acgcataatc tgggacagta gaaagggctt catcatatca aatgcaacgt acaaagaaat
     3241 agggcttctg acctgtgaag caacagtcaa tgggcatttg tataagacaa actatctcac
     3301 acatcgacaa accaatacaa tcatagatgt ccaaataagc acaccacgcc cagtcaaatt
     3361 acttagaggc catactcttg tcctcaattg tactgctacc actcccttga acacgagagt
     3421 tcaaatgacc tggagttacc ctgatgaaaa aaataagaga gcttccgtaa ggcgacgaat
     3481 tgaccaaagc aattcccatg ccaacatatt ctacagtgtt cttactattg acaaaatgca
     3541 gaacaaagac aaaggacttt atacttgtcg tgtaaggagt ggaccatcat tcaaatctgt
     3601 taacacctca gtgcatatat atgataaagc attcatcact gtgaaacatc gaaaacagca
     3661 ggtgcttgaa accgtagctg gcaagcggtc ttaccggctc tctatgaaag tgaaggcatt
     3721 tccctcgccg gaagttgtat ggttaaaaga tgggttacct gcgactgaga aatctgctcg
     3781 ctatttgact cgtggctact cgttaattat caaggacgta actgaagagg atgcagggaa
     3841 ttatacaatc ttgctgagca taaaacagtc aaatgtgttt aaaaacctca ctgccactct
     3901 aattgtcaat gtgaaacccc agatttacga aaaggccgtg tcatcgtttc cagacccggc
     3961 tctctaccca ctgggcagca gacaaatcct gacttgtacc gcatatggta tccctcaacc
     4021 tacaatcaag tggttctggc acccctgtaa ccataatcat tccgaagcaa ggtgtgactt
     4081 ttgttccaat aatgaagagt cctttatcct ggatgctgac agcaacatgg gaaacagaat
     4141 tgagagcatc actcagcgca tggcaataat agaaggaaag aataagatgg ctagcacctt
     4201 ggttgtggct gactctagaa tttctggaat ctacatttgc atagcttcca ataaagttgg
     4261 gactgtggga agaaacataa gcttttatat cacagatgtg ccaaatgggt ttcatgttaa
     4321 cttggaaaaa atgccgacgg aaggagagga cctgaaactg tcttgcacag ttaacaagtt
     4381 cttatacaga gacgttactt ggattttact gcggacagtt aataacagaa caatgcacta
     4441 cagtattagc aagcaaaaaa tggccatcac taaggagcac tccatcactc ttaatcttac
     4501 catcatgaat gtttccctgc aagattcagg cacctatgcc tgcagagcca ggaatgtata
     4561 cacaggggaa gaaatcctcc agaagaaaga aattacaatc agagatcagg aagcaccata
     4621 cctcctgcga aacctcagtg atcacacagt ggccatcagc agttccacca ctttagactg
     4681 tcatgctaat ggtgtccccg agcctcagat cacttggttt aaaaacaacc acaaaataca
     4741 acaagagcct ggaattattt taggaccagg aagcagcacg ctgtttattg aaagagtcac
     4801 agaagaggat gaaggtgtct atcactgcaa agccaccaac cagaagggct ctgtggaaag
     4861 ttcagcatac ctcactgttc aaggaacctc ggacaagtct aatctggagc tgatcactct
     4921 aacatgcacc tgtgcggctg cgactctctt ctggctccta ttaaccctct ttatccgaaa
     4981 aatgaaaagg tcttcttctg aaataaagac tgactaccta tcaattataa tggacccaga
     5041 tgaagttcct ttggatgagc agtgtgagcg gctcccttat gatgccagca agtgggagtt
     5101 tgcccgggag agacttaaac tgggcaaatc acttggaaga ggggcttttg gaaaagtggt
     5161 tcaagcatca gcatttggca ttaagaaatc acctacgtgc cggactgtgg ctgtgaaaat
     5221 gctgaaagag ggggccacgg ccagcgagta caaagctctg atgactgagc taaaaatctt
     5281 gacccacatt ggccaccatc tgaacgtggt taacctgctg ggagcctgca ccaagcaagg
     5341 agggcctctg atggtgattg ttgaatactg caaatatgga aatctctcca actacctcaa
     5401 gagcaaacgt gacttatttt ttctcaacaa ggatgcagca ctacacatgg agcctaagaa
     5461 agaaaaaatg gagccaggcc tggaacaagg caagaaacca agactagata gcgtcaccag
     5521 cagcgaaagc tttgcgagct ccggctttca ggaagataaa agtctgagtg atgttgagga
     5581 agaggaggat tctgacggtt tctacaagga gcccatcact atggaagatc tgatttctta
     5641 cagttttcaa gtggccagag gcatggagtt cctgtcttcc agaaagtgca ttcatcggga
     5701 cctggcagcg agaaacattc ttttatctga gaacaacgtg gtgaagattt gtgattttgg
     5761 ccttgcccgg gatatttata agaaccccga ttatgtgaga aaaggagata ctcgacttcc
     5821 tctgaaatgg atggctcccg aatctatctt tgacaaaatc tacagcacca agagcgacgt
     5881 gtggtcttac ggagtattgc tgtgggaaat cttctcctta ggtgggtctc catacccagg
     5941 agtacaaatg gatgaggact tttgcagtcg cctgagggaa ggcatgagga tgagagctcc
     6001 tgagtactct actcctgaaa tctatcagat catgctggac tgctggcaca gagacccaaa
     6061 agaaaggcca agatttgcag aacttgtgga aaaactaggt gatttgcttc aagcaaatgt
     6121 acaacaggat ggtaaagact acatcccaat caatgccata ctgacaggaa atagtgggtt
     6181 tacatactca actcctgcct tctctgagga cttcttcaag gaaagtattt cagctccgaa
     6241 gtttaattca ggaagctctg atgatgtcag atatgtaaat gctttcaagt tcatgagcct
     6301 ggaaagaatc aaaacctttg aagaactttt accgaatgcc acctccatgt ttgatgacta
     6361 ccagggcgac agcagcactc tgttggcctc tcccatgctg aagcgcttca cctggactga
     6421 cagcaaaccc aaggcctcgc tcaagattga cttgagagta accagtaaaa gtaaggagtc
     6481 ggggctgtct gatgtcagca ggcccagttt ctgccattcc agctgtgggc acgtcagcga
     6541 aggcaagcgc aggttcacct acgaccacgc tgagctggaa aggaaaatcg cgtgctgctc
     6601 cccgccccca gactacaact cggtggtcct gtactccacc ccacccatca cgcgtacgcg
     6661 gccgctcgag cagaaactca tctcagaaga ggatctggca gcaaatgata tcctggatta
     6721 caaggatgac gacgataagg tttaaacggc cggccgcggt catagctgtt tcctgaacag
     6781 atcccgggtg gcatccctgt gacccctccc cagtgcctct cctggccctg gaagttgcca
     6841 ctccagtgcc caccagcctt gtcctaataa aattaagttg catcattttg tctgactagg
     6901 tgtccttcta taatattatg gggtggaggg gggtggtatg gagcaagggg caagttggga
     6961 agacaacctg tagggcctgc ggggtctatt gggaaccaag ctggagtgca gtggcacaat
     7021 cttggctcac tgcaatctcc gcctcctggg ttcaagcgat tctcctgcct cagcctcccg
     7081 agttgttggg attccaggca tgcatgacca ggctcagcta atttttgttt ttttggtaga
     7141 gacggggttt caccatattg gccaggctgg tctccaactc ctaatctcag gtgatctacc
     7201 caccttggcc tcccaaattg ctgggattac aggcgtgaac cactgctccc ttccctgtcc
     7261 ttctgatttt aaaataacta taccagcagg aggacgtcca gacacagcat aggctacctg
     7321 gccatgccca accggtggga catttgagtt gcttgcttgg cactgtcctc tcatgcgttg
     7381 ggtccactca gtagatgcct gttgaattgg gtacgcggcc agcggcgagc ggtatcagct
     7441 cactcaaagg cggtaatacg gttatccaca gaatcagggg ataacgcagg aaagaacatg
     7501 tgagcaaaag gccagcaaaa ggccaggaac cgtaaaaagg ccgcgttgct ggcgtttttc
     7561 cataggctcc gcccccctga cgagcatcac aaaaatcgac gctcaagtca gaggtggcga
     7621 aacccgacag gactataaag ataccaggcg tttccccctg gaagctccct cgtgcgctct
     7681 cctgttccga ccctgccgct taccggatac ctgtccgcct ttctcccttc gggaagcgtg
     7741 gcgctttctc atagctcacg ctgtaggtat ctcagttcgg tgtaggtcgt tcgctccaag
     7801 ctgggctgtg tgcacgaacc ccccgttcag cccgaccgct gcgccttatc cggtaactat
     7861 cgtcttgagt ccaacccggt aagacacgac ttatcgccac tggcagcagc cactggtaac
     7921 aggattagca gagcgaggta tgtaggcggt gctacagagt tcttgaagtg gtggcctaac
     7981 tacggctaca ctagaagaac agtatttggt atctgcgctc tgctgaagcc agttaccttc
     8041 ggaaaaagag ttggtagctc ttgatccggc aaacaaacca ccgctggtag cggtggtttt
     8101 tttgtttgca agcagcagat tacgcgcaga aaaaaaggat ctcaagaaga tcctttgatc
     8161 ttttctacgg ggtctgacgc tcagtggaac gaaaactcac gttaagggat tttggtcatg
     8221 agattatcaa aaaggatctt cacctagatc cttttaaatt aaaaatgaag ttttaaatca
     8281 atctaaagta tatatgagta acctgaggct atggcagggc ctgccgcccc gacgttggct
     8341 gcgagccctg ggccttcacc cgaacttggg gggtggggtg gggaaaagga agaaacgcgg
     8401 gcgtattggc cccaatgggg tctcggtggg gtatcgacag agtgccagcc ctgggaccga
     8461 accccgcgtt tatgaacaaa cgacccaaca ccgtgcgttt tattctgtct ttttattgcc
     8521 gtcatagcgc gggttccttc cggtattgtc tccttccgtg tttcagttag cctcccccta
     8581 gggtgggcga agaactccag catgagatcc ccgcgctgga ggatcatcca gccggcgtcc
     8641 cggaaaacga ttccgaagcc caacctttca tagaaggcgg cggtggaatc gaaatctcgt
     8701 gatggcaggt tgggcgtcgc ttggtcggtc atttcgaacc ccagagtccc gctcagaaga
     8761 actcgtcaag aaggcgatag aaggcgatgc gctgcgaatc gggagcggcg ataccgtaaa
     8821 gcacgagga
//
